Addgene plasmid #82370: pEGFP-N1-ro2GFP
Purpose: Expression of redox sensitive GFP in mammalian cells
Depositing lab: S. James Remington. Depositing organization: University of Oregon. Publication: Investigating mitochondrial redox potential with redox-sensitive green fluorescent protein indicators. Hanson GT, Aggeler R, Oglesbee D, Cannon M, Capaldi RA, Tsien RY, Remington SJ. J Biol Chem. 2004 Mar 26;279(13):13044-53. Epub 2004 Jan 13. 10.1074/jbc.M312846200 PubMed 14722062.
Backbone
  Vector backbone: pEGFP-N1
  Backbone manufacturer: BD Biosciences Clontech
  Backbone size w/o insert (bp): 4700
  Vector type: Mammalian Expression
Growth in bacteria
  Bacterial resistance: Kanamycin, 50 μg/mL
  Growth temperature: 37°C
  Growth strain: DH5alpha
  Copy number: High Copy
Gene/Insert
  Gene/Insert name: ro2GFP
  Species: jellyfish
  Mutation: C48S/F64L/S147C/Q204C
  Promoter: CMV
  Cloning method: Unknown
  Sequencing primers: 5′ CMV-F; 3′ SV40pA-R
Resource information
  A portion of this plasmid was derived from a plasmid made by: roGFP mutations were introduced into the vector pEGFP-N1 from BD Biosciences Clontech, already encoding an optimized GFP for expression in mammalian cells
Terms and licenses: Academic/Nonprofit Terms; Industry Terms: Not Available to Industry
How to cite: pEGFP-N1-ro2GFP was a gift from S. James Remington (Addgene plasmid # 82370 ; http://n2t.net/addgene:82370 ; RRID:Addgene_82370)
