[The description below was written by a language model from this plasmid's Addgene catalogue record and pLannotate feature annotations shown in this document.]
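Description:
pEGFP-N1-ro2GFP is a mammalian expression plasmid of about 4.7 kb, built on the Clontech pEGFP-N1 backbone, that encodes a redox-sensitive variant of green fluorescent protein. It was made by introducing mutations directly into the mammalian codon-optimized EGFP coding sequence already present in the vector rather than by inserting a new gene. This is why the automated annotation labels the open reading frame simply as EGFP. The recorded substitutions are C48S, F64L, S147C and Q204C. The two introduced cysteines at positions 147 and 204 are the hallmark of roGFP-type sensors: they lie close together on the surface of the β-barrel and can form a reversible disulfide, so the protein's fluorescence properties shift with the oxidation state of its surroundings.

Expression is driven by the human cytomegalovirus immediate early enhancer and promoter and terminated by the SV40 polyadenylation signal. The multiple cloning site remains between the promoter and the reporter, which in the N1 layout permits fusion of a protein or targeting sequence to the N-terminus of the sensor. The record lists no such targeting sequence in this construct. A single NeoR/KanR (Tn5 aminoglycoside phosphotransferase) cassette, preceded by both a bacterial promoter and the SV40 early promoter and followed by the HSV TK poly(A) signal, gives kanamycin resistance in E. coli and allows G418 selection of stably transfected mammalian cells. A high-copy pUC-type origin supports bacterial propagation, and an f1 origin is also present. The short large T antigen, ble and bGH poly(A) fragments in the feature table appear to be annotation hits on backbone sequence rather than functional parts. The plasmid is intended for expressing roGFP in mammalian cells to monitor intracellular redox state by fluorescence.
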