Features (pLannotate 1.2.2; 14 found; start..end, strand, type, name):
     61..364     +  enhancer       CMV enhancer: human cytomegalovirus immediate early enhancer
    365..568     +  promoter       CMV promoter: human cytomegalovirus (CMV) immediate early promoter
    591..671     +  misc_feature   MCS: multiple cloning site
    679..1398    +  CDS            EGFP: the original enhanced GFP (Yang et al., 1996) mammalian codon-optimized
   1415..1498    +  CDS            large T antigen (fragment): large T antigen from SV40 (simian virus 40)
   1521..1642    +  polyA_signal   SV40 poly(A) signal: SV40 polyadenylation signal
   1676..2104    -  rep_origin     f1 ori (sequence partly withheld): f1 bacteriophage origin of replication; arrow indicates direction of (+) strand synthesis
   2131..2235    +  promoter       AmpR promoter: bla
   2237..2594    +  promoter       SV40 promoter: SV40 enhancer and early promoter
   2629..3423    +  CDS            NeoR/KanR: aminoglycoside phosphotransferase from Tn5; aph(3')-II (or nptII); confers resistance to neomycin, kanamycin, and G418 (Geneticin®)
   3444..3596    +  CDS            ble (fragment): BLE_KLEPN - Experimental evidence at protein level: Swiss-Prot protein existence level 1. Binding protein with a strong affinity to the bleomycin family of antibiotics. Binds to CL990; an antimitotic-antibiotic compound. From Klebsiella pneumoniae.
   3655..3702    +  polyA_signal   HSV TK poly(A) signal: herpes simplex virus thymidine kinase polyadenylation signal (Cole and Stacy, 1985)
   3793..3809    -  polyA_signal   bGH poly(A) signal (fragment): bovine growth hormone polyadenylation signal
   4031..4619    +  rep_origin     ori: high-copy-number ColE1/pMB1/pBR322/pUC origin of replication
>Addgene plasmid #82370 | pEGFP-N1-ro2GFP | addgene full sequence | sequence record 161767 | Addgene assembled sequence
TAGTTATTAATAGTAATCAATTACGGGGTCATTAGTTCATAGCCCATATATGGAGTTCCGCGTTACATAA
CTTACGGTAAATGGCCCGCCTGGCTGACCGCCCAACGACCCCCGCCCATTGACGTCAATAATGACGTATG
TTCCCATAGTAACGCCAATAGGGACTTTCCATTGACGTCAATGGGTGGAGTATTTACGGTAAACTGCCCA
CTTGGCAGTACATCAAGTGTATCATATGCCAAGTACGCCCCCTATTGACGTCAATGACGGTAAATGGCCC
GCCTGGCATTATGCCCAGTACATGACCTTATGGGACTTTCCTACTTGGCAGTACATCTACGTATTAGTCA
TCGCTATTACCATGGTGATGCGGTTTTGGCAGTACATCAATGGGCGTGGATAGCGGTTTGACTCACGGGG
ATTTCCAAGTCTCCACCCCATTGACGTCAATGGGAGTTTGTTTTGGCACCAAAATCAACGGGACTTTCCA
AAATGTCGTAACAACTCCGCCCCATTGACGCAAATGGGCGGTAGGCGTGTACGGTGGGAGGTCTATATAA
GCAGAGCTGGTTTAGTGAACCGTCAGATCCGCTAGCGCTACCGGACTCAGATCTCGAGCTCAAGCTTCGA
ATTCTGCAGTCGACGGTACCGCGGGCCCGGGATCCACCGGTCGCCACCATGGTGAGCAAGGGCGAGGAGC
TGTTCACCGGGGTGGTGCCCATCCTGGTCGAGCTGGACGGCGACGTAAACGGCCACAAGTTCAGCGTGTC
CGGCGAGGGCGAGGGCGATGCCACCTACGGCAAGCTGACCCTGAAGTTCATCTCCACCACCGGCAAGCTG
CCCGTGCCCTGGCCCACCCTCGTGACCACCCTGACCTACGGCGTGCAGTGCTTCAGCCGCTACCCCGACC
ACATGAAGCAGCACGACTTCTTCAAGTCCGCCATGCCCGAAGGCTACGTCCAGGAGCGCACCATCTTCTT
CAAGGACGACGGCAACTACAAGACCCGCGCCGAGGTGAAGTTCGAGGGCGACACCCTGGTGAACCGCATC
GAGCTGAAGGGCATCGACTTCAAGGAGGACGGCAACATCCTGGGGCACAAGCTGGAGTACAACTACAACT
GCCACAACGTCTATATCATGGCCGACAAGCAGAAGAACGGCATCAAGGTGAACTTCAAGATCCGCCACAA
CATCGAGGACGGCAGCGTGCAGCTCGCCGACCACTACCAGCAGAACACCCCCATCGGCGACGGCCCCGTG
CTGCTGCCCGACAACCACTACCTGAGCACCTGCTCCGCCCTGAGCAAAGACCCCAACGAGAAGCGCGATC
ACATGGTCCTGCTGGAGTTCGTGACCGCCGCCGGGATCACTCTCGGCATGGACGAGCTGTACAAGTAAAG
CGGCCGCGACTCTAGATCATAATCAGCCATACCACATTTGTAGAGGTTTTACTTGCTTTAAAAAACCTCC
CACACCTCCCCCTGAACCTGAAACATAAAATGAATGCAATTGTTGTTGTTAACTTGTTTATTGCAGCTTA
TAATGGTTACAAATAAAGCAATAGCATCACAAATTTCACAAATAAAGCATTTTTTTCACTGCATTCTAGT
TGTGGTTTGTCCAAACTCATCAATGTATCTTAAGGCGTAAATTGTAAGCGTTAATATTTTGTTAAAATTC
GCGTTAAATTTTTGTTAAATCAGCTCATTTTTTAACCAATAGGCCGAAATCGGCAAAATCCCTTATAAAT
CAAAAGAATAGACCGAGATAGGGT
[37 nt withheld, positions 1775-1811]
AAAGAACGTGGACTCCAACGTCAAAGG
[49 nt withheld, positions 1839-1887]
T
[91 nt withheld, positions 1889-1979]
G
[124 nt withheld, positions 1981-2104]
CAGGTGGCACTTTTCGGGGAAATGTGCGCGGAACCCCTATTTGTTTATTTTTCTAAATACATTCAAATAT
GTATCCGCTCATGAGACAATAACCCTGATAAATGCTTCAATAATATTGAAAAAGGAAGAGTCCTGAGGCG
GAAAGAACCAGCTGTGGAATGTGTGTCAGTTAGGGTGTGGAAAGTCCCCAGGCTCCCCAGCAGGCAGAAG
TATGCAAAGCATGCATCTCAATTAGTCAGCAACCAGGTGTGGAAAGTCCCCAGGCTCCCCAGCAGGCAGA
AGTATGCAAAGCATGCATCTCAATTAGTCAGCAACCATAGTCCCGCCCCTAACTCCGCCCATCCCGCCCC
TAACTCCGCCCAGTTCCGCCCATTCTCCGCCCCATGGCTGACTAATTTTTTTTATTTATGCAGAGGCCGA
GGCCGCCTCGGCCTCTGAGCTATTCCAGAAGTAGTGAGGAGGCTTTTTTGGAGGCCTAGGCTTTTGCAAA
GATCGATCAAGAGACAGGATGAGGATCGTTTCGCATGATTGAACAAGATGGATTGCACGCAGGTTCTCCG
GCCGCTTGGGTGGAGAGGCTATTCGGCTATGACTGGGCACAACAGACAATCGGCTGCTCTGATGCCGCCG
TGTTCCGGCTGTCAGCGCAGGGGCGCCCGGTTCTTTTTGTCAAGACCGACCTGTCCGGTGCCCTGAATGA
ACTGCAAGACGAGGCAGCGCGGCTATCGTGGCTGGCCACGACGGGCGTTCCTTGCGCAGCTGTGCTCGAC
GTTGTCACTGAAGCGGGAAGGGACTGGCTGCTATTGGGCGAAGTGCCGGGGCAGGATCTCCTGTCATCTC
ACCTTGCTCCTGCCGAGAAAGTATCCATCATGGCTGATGCAATGCGGCGGCTGCATACGCTTGATCCGGC
TACCTGCCCATTCGACCACCAAGCGAAACATCGCATCGAGCGAGCACGTACTCGGATGGAAGCCGGTCTT
GTCGATCAGGATGATCTGGACGAAGAGCATCAGGGGCTCGCGCCAGCCGAACTGTTCGCCAGGCTCAAGG
CGAGCATGCCCGACGGCGAGGATCTCGTCGTGACCCATGGCGATGCCTGCTTGCCGAATATCATGGTGGA
AAATGGCCGCTTTTCTGGATTCATCGACTGTGGCCGGCTGGGTGTGGCGGACCGCTATCAGGACATAGCG
TTGGCTACCCGTGATATTGCTGAAGAGCTTGGCGGCGAATGGGCTGACCGCTTCCTCGTGCTTTACGGTA
TCGCCGCTCCCGATTCGCAGCGCATCGCCTTCTATCGCCTTCTTGACGAGTTCTTCTGAGCGGGACTCTG
GGGTTCGAAATGACCGACCAAGCGACGCCCAACCTGCCATCACGAGATTTCGATTCCACCGCCGCCTTCT
ATGAAAGGTTGGGCTTCGGAATCGTTTTCCGGGACGCCGGCTGGATGATCCTCCAGCGCGGGGATCTCAT
GCTGGAGTTCTTCGCCCACCCTAGGGGGAGGCTAACTGAAACACGGAAGGAGACAATACCGGAAGGAACC
CGCGCTATGACGGCAATAAAAAGACAGAATAAAACGCACGGTGTTGGGTCGTTTGTTCATAAACGCGGGG
TTCGGTCCCAGGGCTGGCACTCTGTCGATACCCCACCGAGACCCCATTGGGGCCAATACGCCCGCGTTTC
TTCCTTTTCCCCACCCCACCCCCCAAGTTCGGGTGAAGGCCCAGGGCTCGCAGCCAACGTCGGGGCGGCA
GGCCCTGCCATAGCCTCAGGTTACTCATATATACTTTAGATTGATTTAAAACTTCATTTTTAATTTAAAA
GGATCTAGGTGAAGATCCTTTTTGATAATCTCATGACCAAAATCCCTTAACGTGAGTTTTCGTTCCACTG
AGCGTCAGACCCCGTAGAAAAGATCAAAGGATCTTCTTGAGATCCTTTTTTTCTGCGCGTAATCTGCTGC
TTGCAAACAAAAAAACCACCGCTACCAGCGGTGGTTTGTTTGCCGGATCAAGAGCTACCAACTCTTTTTC
CGAAGGTAACTGGCTTCAGCAGAGCGCAGATACCAAATACTGTCCTTCTAGTGTAGCCGTAGTTAGGCCA
CCACTTCAAGAACTCTGTAGCACCGCCTACATACCTCGCTCTGCTAATCCTGTTACCAGTGGCTGCTGCC
AGTGGCGATAAGTCGTGTCTTACCGGGTTGGACTCAAGACGATAGTTACCGGATAAGGCGCAGCGGTCGG
GCTGAACGGGGGGTTCGTGCACACAGCCCAGCTTGGAGCGAACGACCTACACCGAACTGAGATACCTACA
GCGTGAGCTATGAGAAAGCGCCACGCTTCCCGAAGGGAGAAAGGCGGACAGGTATCCGGTAAGCGGCAGG
GTCGGAACAGGAGAGCGCACGAGGGAGCTTCCAGGGGGAAACGCCTGGTATCTTTATAGTCCTGTCGGGT
TTCGCCACCTCTGACTTGAGCGTCGATTTTTGTGATGCTCGTCAGGGGGGCGGAGCCTATGGAAAAACGC
CAGCAACGCGGCCTTTTTACGGTTCCTGGCCTTTTGCTGGCCTTTTGCTCACATGTTCTTTCCTGCGTTA
TCCCCTGATTCTGTGGATAACCGTATTACCGCCATGCAT
