>Addgene plasmid #82370 | pEGFP-N1-ro2GFP | depositor partial sequence | sequence record 155951 | ro2GFP
CTGCAGTCGACGGTACCGCGGGCCCGGGATCCACCGGTCGCCACCATGGTGAGCAAGGGCGAGGAGCTGT
TCACCGGGGTGGTGCCCATCCTGGTCGAGCTGGACGGCGACGTAAACGGCCACAAGTTCAGCGTGTCCGG
CGAGGGCGAGGGCGATGCCACCTACGGCAAGCTGACCCTGAAGTTCATCTCCACCACCGGCAAGCTGCCC
GTGCCCTGGCCCACCCTCGTGACCACCCTGACCTACGGCGTGCAGTGCTTCAGCCGCTACCCCGACCACA
TGAAGCAGCACGACTTCTTCAAGTCCGCCATGCCCGAAGGCTACGTCCAGGAGCGCACCATCTTCTTCAA
GGACGACGGCAACTACAAGACCCGCGCCGAGGTGAAGTTCGAGGGCGACACCCTGGTGAACCGCATCGAG
CTGAAGGGCATCGACTTCAAGGAGGACGGCAACATCCTGGGGCACAAGCTGGAGTACAACTACAACTGCC
ACAACGTCTATATCATGGCCGACAAGCAGAAGAACGGCATCAAGGTGAACTTCAAGATCCGCCACAACAT
CGAGGACGGCAGCGTGCAGCTCGCCGACCACTACCAGCAGAACACCCCCATCGGCGACGGCCCCGTGCTG
CTGCCCGACAACCACTACCTGAGCACCTGCTCCGCCCTGAGCAAAGACCCCAACGAGAAGCGCGATCACA
TGGTCCTGCTGGAGTTCGTGACCGCCGCCGGGATCACTCTCGGCATGGACGAGCTGTACAAGTAAAGCGG
CCGCGACTCTAGATCATAATCAGCCATACCACAT
