>Addgene plasmid #82370 | pEGFP-N1-ro2GFP | addgene partial sequence | sequence record 165923 | CMV-F 5'-CGCAAATGGGCGGTAGGCGTG-3'
ACCGTCAGATCCGCTAGCGCTACCGGACTCAGATCTCGAGCTCAAGCTTCGAATTCTGCAGTCGACGGTA
CCGCGGGCCCGGGATCCACCGGTCGCCACCATGGTGAGCAAGGGCGAGGAGCTGTTCACCGGGGTGGTGC
CCATCCTGGTCGAGCTGGACGGCGACGTAAACGGCCACAAGTTCAGCGTGTCCGGCGAGGGCGAGGGCGA
TGCCACCTACGGCAAGCTGACCCTGAAGTTCATCTCCACCACCGGCAAGCTGCCCGTGCCCTGGCCCACC
CTCGTGACCACCCTGACCTACGGCGTGCAGTGCTTCAGCCGCTACCCCGACCACATGAAGCAGCACGACT
TCTTCAAGTCCGCCATGCCCGAAGGCTACGTCCAGGAGCGCACCATCTTCTTCAAGGACGACGGCAACTA
CAAGACCCGCGCCGAGGTGAAGTTCGAGGGCGACACCCTGGTGAACCGCATCGAGCTGAAGGGCATCGAC
TTCAAGGAGGACGGCAACATCCTGGGGCACAAGCTGGAGTACAACTACAACTGCCACAACGTCTATATCA
TGGCCGACAAGCAGAAGAACGGCATCAAGGTGAACTTCAAGATCCGCCACAACATCGAGGACGGCAGCGT
GCAGCTCGCCGACCACTACCAGCAGAACACCCCCATCGGCGACGGCCCCGTGCTGCTGCCCGACAACCAC
TACCTGAGCACCTGCTCCGCCCTGAGCAAAGACCCCAACGAGAAGCGCGATCACATGGTCCTGCTGGAGT
TCGTGACCGCCGCCGGGATCACTCTCGGCATGGACGAGCTGTACAAGTAAAGCGGCCGCGACTCTAGATC
ATAATCAGCCATACCACATTTGTAGAGGTT
