>Addgene plasmid #82370 | pEGFP-N1-ro2GFP | addgene partial sequence | sequence record 165924 | SV40pA-R 5'-GAAATTTGTGATGCTATTGC-3'
AGTTAACAACAACAATTGCATTCATTTTATGTTTCAGGTTCAGGGGGAGGTGTGGGAGGTTTTTTAAAGC
AAGTAAAACCTCTACAAATGTGGTATGGCTGATTATGATCTAGAGTCGCGGCCGCTTTACTTGTACAGCT
CGTCCATGCCGAGAGTGATCCCGGCGGCGGTCACGAACTCCAGCAGGACCATGTGATCGCGCTTCTCGTT
GGGGTCTTTGCTCAGGGCGGAGCAGGTGCTCAGGTAGTGGTTGTCGGGCAGCAGCACGGGGCCGTCGCCG
ATGGGGGTGTTCTGCTGGTAGTGGTCGGCGAGCTGCACGCTGCCGTCCTCGATGTTGTGGCGGATCTTGA
AGTTCACCTTGATGCCGTTCTTCTGCTTGTCGGCCATGATATAGACGTTGTGGCAGTTGTAGTTGTACTC
CAGCTTGTGCCCCAGGATGTTGCCGTCCTCCTTGAAGTCGATGCCCTTCAGCTCGATGCGGTTCACCAGG
GTGTCGCCCTCGAACTTCACCTCGGCGCGGGTCTTGTAGTTGCCGTCGTCCTTGAAGAAGATGGTGCGCT
CCTGGACGTAGCCTTCGGGCATGGCGGACTTGAAGAAGTCGTGCTGCTTCATGTGGTCGGGGTAGCGGCT
GAAGCACTGCACGCCGTAGGTCAGGGTGGTCACGAGGGTGGGCCAGGGCACGGGCAGCTTGCCGGTGGTG
GAGATGAACTTCAGGGTCAGCTTGCCGTAGGTGGCATCGCCCTCGCCCTCGCCGGACACGCTGAACTTGT
GGCCGTTTACGTCGCCGTCCAGCTCGACCAGGATGGGCACCACCCCGGTGAACAGCTCCTCGCCCTTGCT
CACCATGGTGGCGACCGGT
